Addgene plasmid #36975: pCMMP-BiP-IRES-mRFP
Depositing lab: Bill Sugden. Depositing organization: University of Wisconsin, Madison. Publication: The Latent Membrane Protein 1 (LMP1) Oncogene of Epstein-Barr Virus Can Simultaneously Induce and Inhibit Apoptosis in B Cells. Pratt ZL, Zhang J, Sugden B. J Virol. 2012 Apr;86(8):4380-93. Epub 2012 Feb 8. 10.1128/JVI.06966-11 PubMed 22318153.
Backbone
  Vector backbone: pCMMP-MCS-IRES-mRFP
  Backbone manufacturer: Addgene plasmid #36972
  Total vector size (bp): 9031
  Vector type: Mammalian Expression, Retroviral
Growth in bacteria
  Bacterial resistance: Ampicillin, 100 μg/mL
  Growth temperature: 30°C
  Growth strain: Stbl3
  Copy number: Unknown
Gene/Insert
  Gene/Insert name: BiP (alt name: heat shock 70-kDa protein 5)
  Species: H. sapiens (human)
  Entrez Gene: HSPA5 (a.k.a. BIP, GRP78, HEL-S-89n)
  Promoter: CMV
  Cloning method: Restriction Enzyme; 5′ cloning site MfeI (unknown if destroyed); 3′ cloning site XhoI (unknown if destroyed)
  Sequencing primers: 5′ pLXSN_5
Terms and licenses: Academic/Nonprofit Terms; Industry Terms: Not Available to Industry
Depositor comments: Sugden lab plasmid p3857
How to cite: pCMMP-BiP-IRES-mRFP was a gift from Bill Sugden (Addgene plasmid # 36975 ; http://n2t.net/addgene:36975 ; RRID:Addgene_36975)
