[The description below was written by a language model from this plasmid's Addgene catalogue record and pLannotate feature annotations shown in this document.]
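Description:
pCMMP-BiP-IRES-mRFP is a 9,031 bp MMLV-based retroviral vector for mammalian expression, built by inserting human BiP (HSPA5, also called GRP78 or heat shock 70-kDa protein 5) into the pCMMP-MCS-IRES-mRFP backbone by restriction cloning between MfeI and XhoI sites. It is propagated in E. coli through a high-copy ColE1/pUC-type origin and selected with ampicillin via the β-lactamase gene. Remnants of pUC/pBR322-derived sequence (lac promoter/operator and fragments of lacZα, lacI, rop and bom) are also annotated in the bacterial portion.

The viral portion begins with a CMV immediate-early enhancer/promoter joined to a partial MMLV LTR. This hybrid 5′ LTR arrangement lets CMV elements drive transcription of the genomic RNA in transfected packaging cells. Downstream lie the MMLV packaging signal (with a fragment annotated as MESV Ψ), a truncated gag segment lacking its start codon, which extends the packaging region, and a pol fragment carrying the splice acceptor. The full HSPA5 coding sequence follows, then an EMCV IRES and mRFP1, a short env remnant and a complete MMLV 3′ LTR. BiP and the monomeric red fluorescent protein are therefore translated from a single bicistronic transcript, so red fluorescence marks cells that carry and express the BiP cassette and allows them to be tracked or sorted. No drug selection marker for mammalian cells is annotated.

The vector lacks functional gag, pol and env genes, so these must be supplied in trans to make infectious particles. The associated publication concerns induction and inhibition of apoptosis in B cells by the Epstein-Barr virus LMP1 oncogene, which suggests the construct was used to overexpress the ER chaperone BiP in that work. The record does not describe the specific experiments.
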