Features (pLannotate 1.2.2; 24 found; start..end, strand, type, name):
      1..25      -  misc_feature   MCS (fragment): pUC18/19 multiple cloning site
     22..387     +  enhancer       CMV enhancer: human cytomegalovirus immediate early enhancer
    460..477     -  promoter       CMV promoter (fragment): human cytomegalovirus (CMV) immediate early promoter
    540..591     +  promoter       CMVd2 promoter: truncated human cytomegalovirus (CMV) immediate early promoter that yields moderately reduced expression relative to the full-length promoter
    605..749     +  LTR            3' LTR (ΔU3) (fragment): self-inactivating 3' long terminal repeat (LTR) from Moloney murine leukemia virus
    813..1012    +  misc_feature   MMLV Ψ: packaging signal of Moloney murine leukemia virus (MMLV)
   1064..1152    +  misc_feature   MESV Ψ (fragment): packaging signal of murine embryonic stem cell virus
   1239..1651    +  CDS            gag (truncated) (fragment): truncated Moloney murine leukemia virus (MMLV) gag gene lacking the start codon
   1661..1836    +  misc_feature   pol region (fragment): Moloney murine leukemia virus (MMLV) pol region containing the splice acceptor site
   1850..3811    +  CDS            HSPA5: BIP_HUMAN - Also known as GRP78 From Homo sapiens (Human).
   3905..4456    +  misc_feature   IRES: internal ribosome entry site (IRES) of the encephalomyocarditis virus (EMCV)
   4476..5149    +  CDS            mRFP1 (fragment): monomeric derivative of DsRed (Campbell et al., 2002) mammalian codon-optimized
   5166..5263    +  CDS            env (fragment): murine leukemia virus gPr80 envelope polyprotein precursor; env; proteolytically cleaved into gp70SU and p15TM subunits
   5305..5885    +  LTR            LTR: long terminal repeat from Moloney murine leukemia virus
   6436..6452    -  protein_bind   lac operator: The lac repressor binds to the lac operator to inhibit transcription in E. coli. This inhibition can be relieved by adding lactose or isopropyl-β-D-thiogalactopyranoside (IPTG). lac repressor encoded by lacI
   6460..6490    -  promoter       lac promoter: promoter for the E. coli lac operon
   6505..6526    -  protein_bind   CAP binding site: CAP binding activates transcription in the presence of cAMP. E. coli catabolite activator protein
   6539..6631    -  CDS            lacI (fragment): lac repressor; lacI; The lac repressor binds to the lac operator to inhibit transcription in E. coli. This inhibition can be relieved by adding lactose or isopropyl-β-D-thiogalactopyranoside (IPTG).
   6814..7402    -  rep_origin     ori: high-copy-number ColE1/pMB1/pBR322/pUC origin of replication
   7573..8433    -  CDS            AmpR: β-lactamase; bla; confers resistance to ampicillin, carbenicillin, and related antibiotics
   8434..8538    -  promoter       AmpR promoter: bla
   8633..8668    +  CDS            rop (fragment): Rop protein, which maintains plasmids at low copy number; rop
   8770..8869    +  misc_feature   bom (fragment): basis of mobility region from pBR322
   8875..9029    -  CDS            lacZα (fragment): LacZα fragment of β-galactosidase; lacZ fragment
>Addgene plasmid #36975 | pCMMP-BiP-IRES-mRFP | depositor full sequence | sequence record 46315 | pCMMP-BiP-IRES-mRFP sequence 9031 bps
AAGCTTGCATGCCTGCAGGTCGACTAGTTATTAATAGTAATCAATTACGGGGTCATTAGTTCATAGCCCA
TATTGGAGTTCCGCGTTACATAACTTACGGTAAATGGCCCGCCTGGCTGACCGCCCAACGACCCCCGCCC
CTTGACGTCAATAATGACGTATGTTCCCATAGTAACGCCAATAGGGACTTTCCATTGACGTCAATGGGTG
GAGTATTTACGGTAAACTGCCCACTTGGCAGTACATCAAGTGTATCATATGCCAAGTACGCCCCCTATTG
ACGTCAATGACGGTAAATGGCCCGCCTGGCATTATGCCCAGTACATGACCTTATGGGACTTTCCTACTTG
GCAGTACATCTACGTATTAGTCATCGCTATTACCATGGTGATGCGGTTGTGGCAGTACATCAATGGGCGT
GGATAGCGGTTTGACTCACGGGGATTTCCAAGTCTCCACCCCATTGACGTCAATGGGAGTTTGTTTTGGC
ACCAAAATCAACGGGACTTTCCAAAATGTCGTAACAACTCCGCCCCATTGACGCAAATGGGCGGTAGGCG
TGTACGGTGGGAGGTCTATATAAGCAGAGCTCGTTTAGTGAACCGGCGCCAGTCCTCCGATAGACTGCGT
CGCCCGGGTACCCGTGTTCTCAATAAACCCTCTTGCAGTTGCATCCGACTCGTGGTCTCGCTGTTCCTTG
GGAGGGTCTCCTCTGAGTGATTGACTACCCGTCAGCGGGGTCTTTCATTTGGAGGTTCCACCGAGATTTG
GAGACCCCTGCCCAGGGACCACCGACCCCCCCGCCGGGAGGTAAGCTGGCCAGCAACTTATCTGTGTCTG
TCCGATTGTCTAGTGTCTATGACTGATTTTATGCGCCTGCGTCGGTACTAGTTAGCTAACTAGCTCTGTA
TCTGGCGGACCCGTGGTGGAACTGACGAGTTCGGAACACCCGGCCGCAACCCTGGGAGACGTCCCAGGGA
CTTCGGGGGCCGTTTTTGTGGCCCGACCTGAGTCCTAAAATCCCGATCGTTTAGGACTCTTTGGTGCACC
CCCCTTAGAGGAGGGATATGTGGTTCTGGTAGGAGACGAGAACCTAAAACAGTTCCCGCCTCCGTCTGAA
TTTTTGCTTTCGGTTTGGGACCGAAGCCGCGCCGCGCGTCTTGTCTGCTGCAGCATCGTTCTGTGTTGTC
TCTGTCTGACTGTGTTTCTGTATTTGTCTGAAAATATGGGCCCGGGCTAGACTGTTACCACTCCCTTAAG
TTTGACCTTAGGTCACTGGAAAGATGTCGAGCGGATCGCTCACAACCAGTCGGTAGATGTCAAGAAGAGA
CGTTGGGTTACCTTCTGCTCTGCAGAATGGCCAACCTTTAACGTCGGATGGCCGCGAGACGGCACCTTTA
ACCGAGACCTCATCACCCAGGTTAAGATCAAGGTCTTTTCACCTGGCCCGCATGGACACCCAGACCAGGT
CCCCTACATCGTGACCTGGGAAGCCTTGGCTTTTGACCCCCCTCCCTGGGTCAAGCCCTTTGTACACCCT
AAGCCTCCGCCTCCTCTTCCTCCATCCGCCCCGTCTCTCCCCCTTGAACCTCCTCGTTCGACCCCGCCTC
GATCCTCCCTTTATCCAGCCCTCACTCCTTCTCTAGGCGCCCCCATATGGCCATATGAGATCTTATATGG
GGCACCCCCGCCCCTTGTAAACTTCCCTGACCCTGACATGACAAGAGTTACTAACAGCCCCTCTCTCCAA
GCTCACTTACAGGCTCTCTACTTAGTCCAGCACGAAGTCTGGAGACCTCTGGCGGCAGCCTACCAAGAAC
AACTGGACCGACCGGTCAATTCTGGCACCATGAAGCTCTCCCTGGTGGCCGCGATGCTGCTGCTGCTCAG
CGCGGCGCGGGCCGAGGAGGAGGACAAGAAGGAGGACGTGGGCACGGTGGTCGGCATCGACCTGGGGACC
ACCTACTCCTGCGTCGGCGTGTTCAAGAACGGCCGCGTGGAGATCATCGCCAACGATCAGGGCAACCGCA
TCACGCCGTCCTATGTCGCCTTCACTCCTGAAGGGGAACGTCTGATTGGCGATGCCGCCAAGAACCAGCT
CACCTCCAACCCCGAGAACACGGTCTTTGACGCCAAGCGGCTCATCGGCCGCACGTGGAATGACCCGTCT
GTGCAGCAGGACATCAAGTTCTTGCCGTTCAAGGTGGTTGAAAAGAAAACTAAACCATACATTCAAGTTG
ATATTGGAGGTGGGCAAACAAAGACATTTGCTCCTGAAGAAATTTCTGCCATGGTTCTCACTAAAATGAA
AGAAACCGCTGAGGCTTATTTGGGAAAGAAGGTTACCCATGCAGTTGTTACTGTACCAGCCTATTTTAAT
GATGCCCAACGCCAAGCAACCAAAGACGCTGGAACTATTGCTGGCCTAAATGTTATGAGGATCATCAACG
AGCCTACGGCAGCTGCTATTGCTTATGGCCTGGATAAGAGGGAGGGGGAGAAGAACATCCTGGTGTTTGA
CCTGGGTGGCGGAACCTTCGATGTGTCTCTTCTCACCATTGACAATGGTGTCTTCGAAGTTGTGGCCACT
AATGGAGATACTCATCTGGGTGGAGAAGACTTTGACCAGCGTGTCATGGAACACTTCATCAAACTGTACA
AAAAGAAGACGGGCAAAGATGTCAGGAAAGACAATAGAGCTGTGCAGAAACTCCGGCGCGAGGTAGAAAA
GGCCAAACGGGCCCTGTCTTCTCAGCATCAAGCAAGAATTGAAATTGAGTCCTTCTATGAAGGAGAAGAC
TTTTCTGAGACCCTGACTCGGGCCAAATTTGAAGAGCTCAACATGGATCTGTTCCGGTCTACTATGAAGC
CCGTCCAGAAAGTGTTGGAAGATTCTGATTTGAAGAAGTCTGATATTGATGAAATTGTTCTTGTTGGTGG
CTCGACTCGAATTCCAAAGATTCAGCAACTGGTTAAAGAGTTCTTCAATGGCAAGGAACCATCCCGTGGC
ATAAACCCAGATGAAGCTGTAGCGTATGGTGCTGCTGTCCAGGCTGGTGTGCTCTCTGGTGATCAAGATA
CAGGTGACCTGGTACTGCTTGATGTATGTCCCCTTACACTTGGTATTGAAACTGTGGGAGGTGTCATGAC
CAAACTGATTCCAAGGAACACAGTGGTGCCTACCAAGAAGTCTCAGATCTTTTCTACAGCTTCTGATAAT
CAACCAACTGTTACAATCAAGGTCTATGAAGGTGAAAGACCCCTGACAAAAGACAATCATCTTCTGGGTA
CATTTGATCTGACTGGAATTCCTCCTGCTCCTCGTGGGGTCCCACAGATTGAAGTCACCTTTGAGATAGA
TGTGAATGGTATTCTTCGAGTGACAGCTGAAGACAAGGGTACAGGGAACAAAAATAAGATCACAATCACC
AATGACCAGAATCGCCTGACACCTGAAGAAATCGAAAGGATGGTTAATGATGCTGAGAAGTTTGCTGAGG
AAGACAAAAAGCTCAAGGAGCGCATTGATACTAGAAATGAGTTGGAAAGCTATGCCTATTCTCTAAAGAA
TCAGATTGGAGATAAAGAAAAGCTGGGAGGTAAACTTTCCTCTGAAGATAAGGAGACCATGGAAAAAGCT
GTAGAAGAAAAGATTGAATGGCTGGAAAGCCACCAAGATGCTGACATTGAAGACTTCAAAGCTAAGAAGA
AGGAACTGGAAGAAATTGTTCAACCAATTATCAGCAAACTCTATGGAAGTGCAGGCCCTCCCCCAACTGG
TGAAGAGGATACAGCAGAAAAAGATGAGTTGTAGACACTGATCTGCTAGTGCTGTAATATTGTAAATACT
GGACTCAGGAACTTTTGTTAGGCTCGAGGATCCGGAATTCCGCCCCCCCCCCTAACGTTACTGGCCGAAG
CCGCTTGGAATAAGGCCGGTGTGCGTTTGTCTATATGTTATTTTCCACCATATTGCCGTCTTTTGGCAAT
GTGAGGGCCCGGAAACCTGGCCCTGTCTTCTTGACGAGCATTCCTAGGGGTCTTTCCCCTCTCGCCAAAG
GAATGCAAGGTCTGTTGAATGTCGTGAAGGAAGCAGTTCCTCTGGAAGCTTCTTGAAGACAAACAACGTC
TGTAGCGACCCTTTGCAGGCAGCGGAACCCCCCACCTGGCGACAGGTGCCTCTGCGGCCAAAAGCCACGT
GTATAAGATACACCTGCAAAGGCGGCACAACCCCAGTGCCACGTTGTGAGTTGGATAGTTGTGGAAAGAG
TCAAATGGCTCTCCTCAAGCGTATTCAACAAGGGGCTGAAGGATGCCCAGAAGGTACCCCATTGTATGGG
ATCTGATCTGGGGCCTCGGTGCACATGCTTTACATGTGTTTAGTCGAGGTTAAAAAACGTCTAGGCCCCC
CGAACCACGGGGACGTGGTTTTCCTTTGAAAAACACGATGATAATATGGCCACAACCATGGTTCACCTCC
TCCGAGGACGTCATCAAGGAGTTCATGCGCTTCAAGGTGCGCATGGAGGGCTCCGTGAACGGCCACGAGT
TCGAGATCGAGGGCGAGGGCGAGGGCCGCCCCTACGAGGGCACCCAGACCGCCAAGCTGAAGGTGACCAA
GGGCGGCCCCCTGCCCTTCGCCTGGGACATCCTGTCCCCTCAGTTCCAGTACGGCTCCAAGGCCTACGTG
AAGCACCCCGCCGACATCCCCGACTACTTGAAGCTGTCCTTCCCCGAGGGCTTCAAGTGGGAGCGCGTGA
TGAACTTCGAGGACGGCGGCGTGGTGACCGTGACCCAGGACTCCTCCCTGCAGGACGGCGAGTTCATCTA
CAAGGTGAAGCTGCGCGGCACCAACTTCCCCTCCGACGGCCCCGTAATGCAGAAGAAGACCATGGGCTGG
GAGGCCTCCACCGAGCGGATGTACCCCGAGGACGGCGCCCTGAAGGGCGAGATCAAGATGAGGCTGAAGC
TGAAGGACGGCGGCCACTACGACGCCGAGGTCAAGACCACCTACATGGCCAAGAAGCCCGTGCAGCTGCC
CGGCGCCTACAAGACCGACATCAAGCTGGACATCACCTCCCACAACGAGGACTACACCATCGTGGAACAG
TACGAGCGCGCCGAGGGCCGCCACTCCACCGGCGCCTAATTAATTAAGAATTCCGGATTAGTCCAATTTG
TTAAAGACAGGATATCAGTGGTCCAGGCTCTAGTTTTGACTCAACAATATCACCAGCTGAAGCCTATAGA
GTACGAGCCATAGATAAAATAAAAGATTTTATTTAGTCTCCAGAAAAAGGGGGGAATGAAAGACCCCACC
TGTAGGTTTGGCAAGCTAGCTTAAGTAACGCCATTTTGCAAGGCATGGAAAATACATAACTGAGAATAGA
GAAGTTCAGATCAAGGTTAGGAACAGAGAGACAGCAGAATATGGGCCAAACAGGATATCTGTGGTAAGCA
GTTCCTGCCCCGCTCAGGGCCAAGAACAGTTGGAACAGGAGAATATGGGCCAAACAGGATATCTGTGGTA
AGCAGTTCCTGCCCCGGCTCAGGGCCAAGAACAGATGGTCCCCAGATGCGGTCCCGCCCTCAGCAGTTTC
TAGAGAACCATCAGATGTTTCCAGGGTGCCCCAAGGACCTGAAATGACCCTGTGCCTTATTTGAACTAAC
CAATCAGTTCGCTTCTCGCTTCTGTTCGCGCGCTTCTGCTCCCCGAGCTCAATAAAAGAGCCCACAACCC
CTCACTCGGCGCGCCAGTCCTCCGATAGACTGCGTCGCCCGGGTACCCGTGTTCTCAATAAACCCTCTTG
CAGTTGCATCCGACTCGTGGTCTCGCTGTTCCTTGGGAGGGTCTCCTCTGAGTGATTGACTACCCGTCAG
CGGGGTCTTTCAGTTTCTCCCACCTACACAGGTCTCACTAACATTCCTGATGTGCCGCAGGGACTCCGTC
AGCCCGGTTTTTGTTTATAATAAAATGCAAGAACAGTGTTCCCTTCAAGCCAGACTACATCCTGACTCTC
GGCTTTATAAAAGAATGTTGAAGGGCTCTGTGGACTATCTGCCACACGACTTTTTAAGATTTTTATGCCT
CCTGGATGAGGGATTTAGTCAATCTATCCTCGTCTATTTTGCTGGCTTCTCCGTATTTTAAATTTCTAGT
TTGCACTCCCTTCCTGAGAGCACGGCGATTGCAGAGTAGTTAATACTCTGAGGGCAGGCTTCTGTGAAAA
GGTTGCCTGGGCTCAGTGTGAGATTTTGCCATAAAAAGGGGTCCTGCCCCTGTGTACAGACAGATCGGAA
TCTAGAGTGCATACTCAGAGTCCCCGCGGTTCCGGGGCTCTGATCTCAGGGCATCTTTGCCTAGAGATCC
TCTACGCCGGACGCATCGTGGCCCTCGAATTCGTAATCATGGTCATAGCTGTTTCCTGTGTGAAATTGTT
ATCCGCTCACAATTCCACACAACATACGAGCCGGAAGCATAAAGTGTAAAGCCTGGGGTGCCTAATGAGT
GAGCTAACTCACATTAATTGCGTTGCGCTCACTGCCCGCTTTCCAGTCGGGAAACCTGTCGTGCCAGCTG
CATTAATGAATCGGCCAACGCGCGGGGAGAGGCGGTTTGCGTATTGGGCGCTCTTCCGCTTCCTCGCTCA
CTGACTCGCTGCGCTCGGTCGTTCGGCTGCGGCGAGCGGTATCAGCTCACTCAAAGGCGGTAATACGGTT
ATCCACAGAATCAGGGGATAACGCAGGAAAGAACATGTGAGCAAAAGGCCAGCAAAAGGCCAGGAACCGT
AAAAAGGCCGCGTTGCTGGCGTTTTTCCATAGGCTCCGCCCCCCTGACGAGCATCACAAAAATCGACGCT
CAAGTCAGAGGTGGCGAAACCCGACAGGACTATAAAGATACCAGGCGTTTCCCCCTGGAAGCTCCCTCGT
GCGCTCTCCTGTTCCGACCCTGCCGCTTACCGGATACCTGTCCGCCTTTCTCCCTTCGGGAAGCGTGGCG
CTTTCTCATAGCTCACGCTGTAGGTATCTCAGTTCGGTGTAGGTCGTTCGCTCCAAGCTGGGCTGTGTGC
ACGAACCCCCCGTTCAGCCCGACCGCTGCGCCTTATCCGGTAACTATCGTCTTGAGTCCAACCCGGTAAG
ACACGACTTATCGCCACTGGCAGCAGCCACTGGTAACAGGATTAGCAGAGCGAGGTATGTAGGCGGTGCT
ACAGAGTTCTTGAAGTGGTGGCCTAACTACGGCTACACTAGAAGGACAGTATTTGGTATCTGCGCTCTGC
TGAAGCCAGTTACCTTCGGAAAAAGAGTTGGTAGCTCTTGATCCGGCAAACAAACCACCGCTGGTAGCGG
TGGTTTTTTTGTTTGCAAGCAGCAGATTACGCGCAGAAAAAAAGGATCTCAAGAAGATCCTTTGATCTTT
TCTACGGGGTCTGACGCTCAGTGGAACGAAAACTCACGTTAAGGGATTTTGGTCATGAGATTATCAAAAA
GGATCTTCACCTAGATCCTTTTAAATTAAAAATGAAGTTTTAAATCAATCTAAAGTATATATGAGTAAAC
TTGGTCTGACAGTTACCAATGCTTAATCAGTGAGGCACCTATCTCAGCGATCTGTCTATTTCGTTCATCC
ATAGTTGCCTGACTCCCCGTCGTGTAGATAACTACGATACGGGAGGGCTTACCATCTGGCCCCAGTGCTG
CAATGATACCGCGAGACCCACGCTCACCGGCTCCAGATTTATCAGCAATAAACCAGCCAGCCGGAAGGGC
CGAGCGCAGAAGTGGTCCTGCAACTTTATCCGCCTCCATCCAGTCTATTAATTGTTGCCGGGAAGCTAGA
GTAAGTAGTTCGCCAGTTAATAGTTTGCGCAACGTTGTTGCCATTGCTACAGGCATCGTGGTGTCACGCT
CGTCGTTTGGTATGGCTTCATTCAGCTCCGGTTCCCAACGATCAAGGCGAGTTACATGATCCCCCATGTT
GTGCAAAAAAGCGGTTAGCTCCTTCGGTCCTCCGATCGTTGTCAGAAGTAAGTTGGCCGCAGTGTTATCA
CTCATGGTTATGGCAGCACTGCATAATTCTCTTACTGTCATGCCATCCGTAAGATGCTTTTCTGTGACTG
GTGAGTACTCAACCAAGTCATTCTGAGAATAGTGTATGCGGCGACCGAGTTGCTCTTGCCCGGCGTCAAT
ACGGGATAATACCGCGCCACATAGCAGAACTTTAAAAGTGCTCATCATTGGAAAACGTTCTTCGGGGCGA
AAACTCTCAAGGATCTTACCGCTGTTGAGATCCAGTTCGATGTAACCCACTCGTGCACCCAACTGATCTT
CAGCATCTTTTACTTTCACCAGCGTTTCTGGGTGAGCAAAAACAGGAAGGCAAAATGCCGCAAAAAAGGG
AATAAGGGCGACACGGAAATGTTGAATACTCATACTCTTCCTTTTTCAATATTATTGAAGCATTTATCAG
GGTTATTGTCTCATGAGCGGATACATATTTGAATGTATTTAGAAAAATAAACAAATAGGGGTTCCGCGCA
CATTTCCCCGAAAAGTGCCACCTGACGTCTAAGAAACCATTATTATCATGACATTAACCTATAAAAATAG
GCGTATCACGAGGCCCTTTCGTCTCGCGCGTTTCGGTGATGACGGTGAAAACCTCTGACACATGCAGCTC
CCGGAGACGGTCACAGCTTGTCTGTAAGCGGATGCCGGGAGCAGACAAGCCCGTCAGGGCGCGTCAGCGG
GTGTTGGCGGGTGTCGGGGCTGGCTTAACTATGCGGCATCAGAGCAGATTGTACTGAGAGTGCACCATAT
GCGGTGTGAAATACCGCACAGATGCGTAAGGAGAAAATACCGCATCAGGCGCCATTCGCCATTCAGGCTG
CGCAACTGTTGGGAAGGGCGATCGGTGCGGGCCTCTTCGCTATTACGCCAGCTGGCGAAAGGGGGATGTG
CTGCAAGGCGATTAAGTTGGGTAACGCCAGGGTTTTCCCAGTCACGACGTTGTAAAACGACGGCCAGTGC
C
