>Addgene plasmid #36975 | pCMMP-BiP-IRES-mRFP | addgene partial sequence | sequence record 46847 | pLXSN-5
ACTCCTTCTCTAGGCGCCCCCATATGGCCATATGAGATCTTATATGGGGCACCCCCGCCCCTTGTAAACT
TCCCTGACCCTGACATGACAAGAGTTACTAACAGCCCCTCTCTCCAAGCTCACTTACAGGCTCTCTACTT
AGTCCAGCACGAAGTCTGGAGACCTCTGGCGGCAGCCTACCAAGAACAACTGGACCGACCGGTCAATTCT
GGCACCATGAAGCTCTCCCTGGTGGCCGCGATGCTGCTGCTGCTCAGCGCGGCGCGGGCCGAGGAGGAGG
ACAAGAAGGAGGACGTGGGCACGGTGGTCGGCATCGACCTGGGGACCACCTACTCCTGCGTCGGCGTGTT
CAAGAACGGCCGCGTGGAGATCATCGCCAACGATCAGGGCAACCGCATCACGCCGTCCTATGTCGCCTTC
ACTCCTGAAGGGGAACGTCTGATTGGCGATGCCGCCAAGAACCAGCTCACCTCCAACCCCGAGAACACGG
TCTTTGACGCCAAGCGGCTCATCGGCCGCACGTGGAATGACCCGTCTGTGCAGCAGGACATCAAGTTCTT
GCCGTTCAAGGTGGTTGAAAAGAAAACTAAACCATACATTCAAGTTGATATTGGAGGTGGGCAAACAAAG
ACATTTGCTCCTGAAGAAATTTCTGCCATGGTTCTCACTAAAATGAAAGAAACCGCTGAGGCTTATTTGG
GAAA
