>Addgene plasmid #36975 | pCMMP-BiP-IRES-mRFP | addgene partial sequence | sequence record 46864 | IRES-F 5'-TGGCTCTCCTCAAGCGTATT-3'
CCCATTGTATGGGATCTGATCTGGGGCCTCGGTGCACATGCTTTTACATGTGTTTTAGTCGAGGTTAAAA
AAACGTCTAGGCCCCCCGAACCACGGGGACGTGGTTTTCCTTTGAAAAACACGATGATAATATGGCCACA
ACCATGGCCTCCTCCGAGGACGTCATCAAGGAGTTCATGCGCTTCAAGGTGCGCATGGAGGGCTCCGTGA
ACGGCCACGAGTTCGAGATCGAGGGCGAGGGCGAGGGCCGCCCCTACGAGGGCACCCAGACCGCCAAGCT
GAAGGTGACCAAGGGCGGCCCCCTGCCCTTCGCCTGGGACATCCTGTCCCCTCAGTTCCAGTACGGCTCC
AAGGCCTACGTGAAGCACCCCGCCGACATCCCCGACTACTTGAAGCTGTCCTTCCCCGAGGGCTTCAAGT
GGGAGCGCGTGATGAACTTCGAGGACGGCGGCGTGGTGACCGTGACCCAGGACTCCTCCCTGCAGGACGG
CGAGTTCATCTACAAGGTGAAGCTGCGCGGCACCAACTTCCCCTCCGACGGCCCCGTAATGCAGAAGAAG
ACCATGGGCTGGGAGGCCTCCACCGAGCGGATGTACCCCGAGGACGGCGCCCTGAAGGGCGAGATCAAGA
TGAGGCTGAAGCTGAAGGACGGCGGCCACTACGACGCCGAGGTCAAGACCACCTACATGGCCAAGAAGCC
CGTGCAGCTGCCCGGCGCCTACAAGACCGACATCAAGCTGGACATCACCTCCCACAACGAGGACTACACC
ATCGTGGAACAGTACGAGCGCGCCGAGGGCCGCCACTCCACCGGCGCCTAATGAATTAATTAA
